>Addgene plasmid #85210 | pLKO.1-shGBP1.2.mKO2 | addgene full sequence | sequence record 169782 | Addgene NGS Result
GAATCAGGGGATAACGCAGGAAAGAACATGTGAGCAAAAGGCCAGCAAAAGGCCAGGAACCGTAAAAAGG
CCGCGTTGCTGGCGTTTTTCCATAGGCTCCGCCCCCCTGACGAGCATCACAAAAATCGACGCTCAAGTCA
GAGGTGGCGAAACCCGACAGGACTATAAAGATACCAGGCGTTTCCCCCTGGAAGCTCCCTCGTGCGCTCT
CCTGTTCCGACCCTGCCGCTTACCGGATACCTGTCCGCCTTTCTCCCTTCGGGAAGCGTGGCGCTTTCTC
ATAGCTCACGCTGTAGGTATCTCAGTTCGGTGTAGGTCGTTCGCTCCAAGCTGGGCTGTGTGCACGAACC
CCCCGTTCAGCCCGACCGCTGCGCCTTATCCGGTAACTATCGTCTTGAGTCCAACCCGGTAAGACACGAC
TTATCGCCACTGGCAGCAGCCACTGGTAACAGGATTAGCAGAGCGAGGTATGTAGGCGGTGCTACAGAGT
TCTTGAAGTGGTGGCCTAACTACGGCTACACTAGAAGAACAGTATTTGGTATCTGCGCTCTGCTGAAGCC
AGTTACCTTCGGAAAAAGAGTTGGTAGCTCTTGATCCGGCAAACAAACCACCGCTGGTAGCGGTGGTTTT
TTTGTTTGCAAGCAGCAGATTACGCGCAGAAAAAAAGGATCTCAAGAAGATCCTTTGATCTTTTCTACGG
GGTCTGACGCTCAGTGGAACGAAAACTCACGTTAAGGGATTTTGGTCATGAGATTATCAAAAAGGATCTT
CACCTAGATCCTTTTAAATTAAAAATGAAGTTTTAAATCAATCTAAAGTATATATGAGTAAACTTGGTCT
GACAGTTACCAATGCTTAATCAGTGAGGCACCTATCTCAGCGATCTGTCTATTTCGTTCATCCATAGTTG
CCTGACTCCCCGTCGTGTAGATAACTACGATACGGGAGGGCTTACCATCTGGCCCCAGTGCTGCAATGAT
ACCGCGAGACCCACGCTCACCGGCTCCAGATTTATCAGCAATAAACCAGCCAGCCGGAAGGGCCGAGCGC
AGAAGTGGTCCTGCAACTTTATCCGCCTCCATCCAGTCTATTAATTGTTGCCGGGAAGCTAGAGTAAGTA
GTTCGCCAGTTAATAGTTTGCGCAACGTTGTTGCCATTGCTACAGGCATCGTGGTGTCACGCTCGTCGTT
TGGTATGGCTTCATTCAGCTCCGGTTCCCAACGATCAAGGCGAGTTACATGATCCCCCATGTTGTGCAAA
AAAGCGGTTAGCTCCTTCGGTCCTCCGATCGTTGTCAGAAGTAAGTTGGCCGCAGTGTTATCACTCATGG
TTATGGCAGCACTGCATAATTCTCTTACTGTCATGCCATCCGTAAGATGCTTTTCTGTGACTGGTGAGTA
CTCAACCAAGTCATTCTGAGAATAGTGTATGCGGCGACCGAGTTGCTCTTGCCCGGCGTCAATACGGGAT
AATACCGCGCCACATAGCAGAACTTTAAAAGTGCTCATCATTGGAAAACGTTCTTCGGGGCGAAAACTCT
CAAGGATCTTACCGCTGTTGAGATCCAGTTCGATGTAACCCACTCGTGCACCCAACTGATCTTCAGCATC
TTTTACTTTCACCAGCGTTTCTGGGTGAGCAAAAACAGGAAGGCAAAATGCCGCAAAAAAGGGAATAAGG
GCGACACGGAAATGTTGAATACTCATACTCTTCCTTTTTCAATATTATTGAAGCATTTATCAGGGTTATT
GTCTCATGAGCGGATACATATTTGAATGTATTTAGAAAAATAAACAAATAGGGGTTCCGCGCACATTTCC
CCGAAAAGTGCCACCTAAATTGTAAGCGTTAATATTTTGTTAAAATTCGCGTTAAATTTTTGTTAAATCA
GCTCATTTTTTAACCAATAGGCCGAAATCGGCAAAATCCCTTATAAATCAAAAGAATAGACCGAGATAGG
GT
[37 nt withheld, positions 1963-1999]
AAAGAACGTGGACTCCAACGTCAAAGG
[49 nt withheld, positions 2027-2075]
T
[91 nt withheld, positions 2077-2167]
G
[124 nt withheld, positions 2169-2292]
CCCATTCGCCATTCAGGCTGCGCAACTGTTGGGAAGGGCGATCGGTGCGGGCCTCTTCGCTATTACGCCA
GCTGGCGAAAGGGGGATGTGCTGCAAGGCGATTAAGTTGGGTAACGCCAGGGTTTTCCCAGTCACGACGT
TGTAAAACGACGGCCAGTGAGCGCGCGTAATACGACTCACTATAGGGCGAATTGGGTACGTCCCTAGGCC
TCCAAAAAAGCCTCCTCACTACTTCTGGAATAGCTCAGAGGCCGAGGCGGCCTCGGCCTCTGCATAAATA
AAAAAAATTAGTCAGCCATGGGGCGGAGAATGGGCGGAACTGGGCGGAGTTAGGGGCGGGATGGGCGGAG
TTAGGGGCGGGATAGCTAGAGCCAGACATGATAAGATACATTGATGAGTTTGGACAAACCACAACTAGAA
TGCAGTGAAAAAAATGCTTTATTTGTGAAATTTGTGATGCTATTGCTTTATTTGTAACCATTATAAGCTG
CAATAAACAAGTTCCTCTCACTCTCTGATATTCATTTCTTTGCAAGTTATAAATACTGAATAATAAGATG
ACATGAACTACTACTGCTAGAGATTTTCCACACTGACTAAAAGGGTCTGAGGGATCTCTAGTTACCAGAG
TCACACAACAGACGGGCACACACTACTTGAAGCACTCAAGGCAAGCTTTATTGAGGCTTAAGCAGTGGGT
TCCCTAGTTAGCCAGAGAGCTCCCAGGCTCAGATCTGGTCTAACCAGAGAGACCCAGTACAAGCAAAAAG
CAGATCTTGTCTTCGTTGGGAGTGAATTAGCCCTTCCAGTCCCCCCTTTTCTTTTAAAAAGTGGCTAAGA
TCTACAGCTGCCTTGTAAGTCATTGGTCTTAAAGGTACCCGACCCACCTCCGCCCGAGCCTCCGCCACCG
GAGTGGGCCACGGCGTCCTCCACCTGCTCGGTGATGTTGCCCTCGGTCTTCCTCACCAGCCTGTGGCCGA
TGTAGTGGTCGCCGGGCATCTCCAGGATCTCCTTGGCGGCCTTGTAGGTGGTCTTCATCTGGCACTTGTG
GTTGCCGCCGCCCTCCAGCTTCAGGTACATGGTCACGTCGCCCTTCAGCACGCCGTCGCTGGCGGTGATC
TTCTCGGTGGAGGGCTCCCAGTCCACGCTCTGGTTCTGCATGATGGGGCCGTCGGCGGGGAAGTTCACGC
CGGTGAACTTGGACTTGTGGTAGAAGGTGTTGCCCCTCAGGCTGATGTGGGCGCTCACGGAGGCGGAGCC
GCCGTCCTCGAACTCCAGGGACCTCTCCCAGGACAGGCCCTCAGGAAAGGCCTGCTTGAAATAGTCTGGG
ATCTCTTCTGGGTACTTGGTAAAAACTCTGTGGCCGTAACAGAACACGTGGGACACCAGGTCGAAGGCGA
AAGGCATTGGCCCGCCCTCGGCCATTGTGACGCGCAGTGTCATCTCCTGATGTCCCTCGTAAGGTCTGCC
TGTGCCCTCACCCTCGATTGTGAACTCATGCCCATTGACGGAGCCGTCCATGTAGTACCTCATCTTCATC
TCGGGCTTGATCACGCTCACCATGGTAGATCCCCCTGGGGAGAGAGGTCGGTGATTCGGTCAACGAGGGA
GCCGACTGCCGACGTGCGCTCCGGAGGCTTGCAGAATGCGGAACACCGCGCGGGCAGGAACAGGGCCCAC
ACTACCGCCCCACACCCCGCCTCCCGCACCGCCCCTTCCCGGCCGCTGCTCTCGGCGCGCCCTGCTGAGC
AGCCGCTATTGGCCACAGCCCATCGCGGTCGGCGCGCTGCCATTGCTCCCTGGCGCTGTCCGTCTGCGAG
GGTACTAGTGAGACGTGCGGCTTCCGTTTGTCACGTCCGGCACGCCGCGAACCGCAAGGAACCTTCCCGA
CTTAGGGGCGGAGCAGGAAGCGTCGCCGGGGGGCCCACAAGGGTAGCGGCGAAGATCCGGGTGACGCTGC
GAACGGACGTGAAGAATGTGCGAGACCCAGGGTCGGCGCCGCTGCGTTTCCCGGAACCACGCCCAGAGCA
GCCGCGTCCCTGCGCAAACCCAGGGCTGCCTTGGAAAAGGCGCAACCCCAACCCCCTCGAGCCGCGGCCA
AAGTGGATCTCTGCTGTCCCTGTAATAAACCCGAAAATTTTGAATTTTTGTAATTTGTTTTTGTAATTCT
TTAGTTTGTATGTCTGTTGCTATTATGTCTACTATTCTTTCCCCTGCACTGTACCCCCCAATCCCCCCTT
TTCTTTTAAAATTGTGGATGAATACTGCCATTTGTCTCGAGGTCGAGAATTCAAAAATGAGACGACGAAA
GGCATGTACTCGAGTACATGCCTTTCGTCGTCTCACCGGTGTTTCGTCCTTTCCACAAGATATATAAAGC
CAAGAAATCGAAATACTTTCAAGTTACGGTAAGCATATGATAGTCCATTTTAAAACATAATTTTAAAACT
GCAAACTACCCAAGAAATTATTACTTTCTACGTCACGTATTTTGTACTAATATCTTTGTGTTTACAGTCA
AATTAATTCCAATTATCTCTCTAACAGCCTTGTATCGTATATGCAAATATGAAGGAATCATGGGAAATAG
GCCCTCGGTGAAGGGGGCGGCCGCTCGAGGCTAGTCTCGTGATCGATACCGTCGAGATCCGTTCACTAAT
CGAATGGATCTGTCTCTGTCTCTCTCTCCACCTTCTTCTTCTATTCCTTCGGGCCTGTCGGGTCCCCTCG
GGGTTGGGAGGTGGGTCTGAAACGATAATGGTGAATATCCCTGCCTAACTCTATTCACTATAGAAAGTAC
AGCAAAAACTATTCTTAAACCTACCAAGCCTCCTACTATCATTATGAATAATTTTATATACCACAGCCAA
TTTGTTATGTTAAACCAATTCCACAAACTTGCCCATTTATCTAATTCCAATAATTCTTGTTCATTCTTTT
CTTGCTGGTTTTGCGATTCTTCAATTAAGGAGTGTATTAAGCTTGTGTAATTGTTAATTTCTCTGTCCCA
CTCCATCCAGGTCGTGTGATTCCAAATCTGTTCCAGAGATTTATTACTCCAACTAGCATTCCAAGGCACA
GCAGTGGTGCAAATGAGTTTTCCAGAGCAACCCCAAATCCCCAGGAGCTGTTGATCCTTTAGGTATCTTT
CCACAGCCAGGATTCTTGCCTGGAGCTGCTTGATGCCCCAGACTGTGAGTTGCAACAGATGCTGTTGCGC
CTCAATAGCCCTCAGCAAATTGTTCTGCTGCTGCACTATACCAGACAATAATTGTCTGGCCTGTACCGTC
AGCGTCATTGACGCTGCGCCCATAGTGCTTCCTGCTGCTCCCAAGAACCCAAGGAACAAAGCTCCTATTC
CCACTGCTCTTTTTTCTCTCTGCACCACTCTTCTCTTTGCCTTGGTGGGTGCTACTCCTAATGGTTCAAT
TTTTACTACTTTATATTTATATAATTCACTTCTCCAATTGTCCCTCATATCTCCTCCTCCAGGTCTGAAG
ATCAGCGGCCGCTTGCTGTGCGGTGGTCTTACTTTTGTTTTGCTCTTCCTCTATCTTGTCTAAAGCTTCC
TTGGTGTCTTTTATCTCTATCCTTTGATGCACACAATAGAGGGTTGCTACTGTATTATATAATGATCTAA
GTTCTTCTGATCCTGTCTGAAGGGATGGTTGTAGCTGTCCCAGTATTTGTCTACAGCCTTCTGATGTTTC
TAACAGGCCAGGATTAACTGCGAATCGTTCTAGCTCCCTGCTTGCCCATACTATATGTTTTAATTTATAT
TTTTTCTTTCCCCCTGGCCTTAACCGAATTTTTTCCCATCGCGATCTAATTCTCCCCCGCTTAATACTGA
CGCTCTCGCACCCATCTCTCTCCTTCTAGCCTCCGCTAGTCAAAATTTTTGGCGTACTCACCAGTCGCCG
CCCCTCGCCTCTTGCCGTGCGCGCTTCAGCAAGCCGAGTCCTGCGTCGAGAGAGCTCCTCTGGTTTCCCT
TTCGCTTTCAAGTCCCTGTTCGGGCGCCACTGCTAGAGATTTTCCACACTGACTAAAAGGGTCTGAGGGA
TCTCTAGTTACCAGAGTCACACAACAGACGGGCACACACTACTTGAAGCACTCAAGGCAAGCTTTATTGA
GGCTTAAGCAGTGGGTTCCCTAGTTAGCCAGAGAGCTCCCAGGCTCAGATCTGGTCTAACCAGAGAGACC
CGTTTATGTATCGAGCTAGGCACTTAAATACAATATCTCTGCAATGCGGCAATTCAGTGGTTCGTCCAAT
CCATGTCAGACCCGTCTGTTGCCTTCCTAATAAGGCACGATCGTACCACCTTACTTCCACCAATCGGCAT
GCACGGTGCTTTTTCTCTCCTTGTAAGGCATGTTGCTAACTCATCGTTACCATGTTGCAAGACTACAAGA
GTATTGCATAAGACTACATTAAGCTTGCAGCTCCAGCTTTTGTTCCCTTTAGTGAGGGTTAATTGCGCGC
TTGGCGTAATCATGGTCATAGCTGTTTCCTGTGTGAAATTGTTATCCGCTCACAATTCCACACAACATAC
GAGCCGGAAGCATAAAGTGTAAAGCCTGGGGTGCCTAATGAGTGAGCTAACTCACATTAATTGCGTTGCG
CTCACTGCCCGCTTTCCAGTCGGGAAACCTGTCGTGCCAGCTGCATTAATGAATCGGCCAACGCGCGGGG
AGAGGCGGTTTGCGTATTGGGCGCTCTTCCGCTTCCTCGCTCACTGACTCGCTGCGCTCGGTCGTTCGGC
TGCGGCGAGCGGTATCAGCTCACTCAAAGGCGGTAATACGGTTATCCACA
Features (pLannotate 1.2.2; 26 found; start..end, strand, type, name):
     87..675     -  rep_origin     ori: high-copy-number ColE1/pMB1/pBR322/pUC origin of replication
    846..1706    -  CDS            AmpR: β-lactamase; bla; confers resistance to ampicillin, carbenicillin, and related antibiotics
   1707..1811    -  promoter       AmpR promoter: bla
   1864..2292    -  rep_origin     f1 ori (sequence partly withheld): f1 bacteriophage origin of replication; arrow indicates direction of (+) strand synthesis
   2297..2452    -  CDS            lacZα (fragment): LacZα fragment of β-galactosidase; lacZ fragment
   2460..2478    +  promoter       T7 promoter: promoter for bacteriophage T7 RNA polymerase
   2499..2634    -  rep_origin     SV40 ori: SV40 origin of replication
   2674..2795    -  polyA_signal   SV40 poly(A) signal: SV40 polyadenylation signal
   2867..3100    -  LTR            3' LTR (ΔU3): self-inactivating 3' long terminal repeat (LTR) from HIV-1
   3102..3194    -  CDS            nef (fragment): NEF_HV1Z2 - Experimental evidence at protein level: Swiss-Prot protein existence level 1. Extracellular Nef protein targets CD4(+) T-lymphocytes for apoptosis by interacting with CXCR4 surface receptors. From Human immunodeficiency virus type 1 group M subtype D (isolate Z2/CDC-Z34) (HIV-1).
   3202..3855    -  CDS            mKO2: mKO2 is a basic (constitutively fluorescent) orange fluorescent protein published in 2008, derived from Verrillofungia concinna. It has moderate acid sensitivity.
   3867..4377    -  promoter       hPGK promoter: human phosphoglycerate kinase 1 promoter
   4426..4543    -  misc_feature   cPPT/CTS: central polypurine tract and central termination sequence of HIV-1
   4648..4888    -  promoter       U6 promoter: RNA polymerase III promoter for human U6 snRNA
   4938..5038    -  CDS            Rev (fragment): human immunodeficiency virus 1 (HIV-1) Rev protein; rev; enhances nuclear export of unspliced and incompletely spliced viral mRNAs
   5415..5648    -  misc_feature   RRE: The Rev response element (RRE) of HIV-1 allows for Rev-dependent mRNA export from the nucleus to the cytoplasm.
   5794..6157    -  CDS            HIV-1 gag (fragment): gag protein from human immunodeficiency virus 1; gag
   6141..6266    -  misc_feature   HIV-1 Ψ: packaging signal of human immunodeficiency virus type 1
   6313..6493    -  LTR            5' LTR (truncated): truncated 5' long terminal repeat (LTR) from HIV-1
   6494..6720    -  promoter       RSV promoter: Rous sarcoma virus enhancer/promoter
   6748..6766    -  promoter       T3 promoter: promoter for bacteriophage T3 RNA polymerase
   6811..6827    -  protein_bind   lac operator: The lac repressor binds to the lac operator to inhibit transcription in E. coli. This inhibition can be relieved by adding lactose or isopropyl-β-D-thiogalactopyranoside (IPTG). lac repressor encoded by lacI
   6835..6865    -  promoter       lac promoter: promoter for the E. coli lac operon
   6880..6901    -  protein_bind   CAP binding site: CAP binding activates transcription in the presence of cAMP. E. coli catabolite activator protein
   6914..7006    -  CDS            lacI (fragment): lac repressor; lacI; The lac repressor binds to the lac operator to inhibit transcription in E. coli. This inhibition can be relieved by adding lactose or isopropyl-β-D-thiogalactopyranoside (IPTG).
   7008..7102    -  rep_origin     RSF ori (fragment): Plasmids containing the RSF 1030 origin of replication can be propagated in E. coli cells that contain additional plasmids with compatible origins.
