[The description below was written by a language model from this plasmid's Addgene catalogue record and pLannotate feature annotations shown in this document.]
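Description:
pLKO.1-shGBP1.2.mKO2 is a lentiviral RNAi plasmid built on pLKO.1-TRC.mKO2, a variant of the pLKO.1 shRNA vector that carries a fluorescent marker. It is designed to silence human GBP1 (guanylate binding protein 1) while marking transduced mammalian cells with monomeric Kusabira-Orange2. In bacteria it is maintained through a high-copy ColE1/pUC-type origin and selected with ampicillin via the β-lactamase gene. An f1 origin and remnants of a lac/T7/T3 cloning region are also annotated. The sequenced plasmid is 7,102 bp, smaller than the listed empty backbone. This would fit replacement of a stuffer fragment when the hairpin was cloned between the AgeI and EcoRI sites, both of which are retained, although the record does not say so.

The transfer cassette has a third-generation, self-inactivating layout. An RSV promoter fused to a truncated HIV-1 5' LTR drives genomic RNA production in packaging cells. It is followed by the Ψ packaging signal with a partial gag sequence, the Rev response element for nuclear export, and a cPPT/CTS element, and the cassette ends in a ΔU3 3' LTR that disables LTR promoter activity after integration. Within this unit, the human U6 RNA polymerase III promoter transcribes the TRC-derived shRNA against GBP1. The hairpin itself is not separately annotated in the feature table. A human PGK promoter independently expresses mKO2, so no mammalian drug-resistance gene is annotated and transduced cells are identified or sorted by orange fluorescence. An SV40 poly(A) signal and SV40 origin lie downstream of the 3' LTR. The associated publication examines GBP1 as a potential therapeutic target in triple-negative breast cancer, which is consistent with use of this plasmid for stable GBP1 knockdown in human cells.
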