Addgene plasmid #85210: pLKO.1-shGBP1.2.mKO2
Purpose: TRCN0000116120 (Target TGAGACGACGAAAGGCATGTA) for silencing GBP1 gene and express monomeric Kusabira-Orange2.
Depositing lab: Sandra Martha Gomes Dias. Depositing organization: Centro Nacional de Pesquisa em Energia e Materiais (CNPEM). Publication: Guanylate-binding protein-1 is a potential new therapeutic target for triple-negative breast cancer. Quintero M, Adamoski D, Reis LMD, Ascencao CFR, Oliveira KRS, Goncalves KA, Dias MM, Carazzolle MF, Dias SMG. BMC Cancer. 2017 Nov 7;17(1):727. doi: 10.1186/s12885-017-3726-2. PubMed 29115931.
Backbone
  Vector backbone: pLKO.1-TRC.mKO2
  Backbone size w/o insert (bp): 8919
  Total vector size (bp): 7102
  Vector type: Mammalian Expression, Lentiviral, RNAi
Growth in bacteria
  Bacterial resistance: Ampicillin, 100 μg/mL
  Growth temperature: 37°C
  Growth strain: NEB Stable
  Copy number: High Copy
Gene/Insert
  Gene/Insert name: GBP1 (guanylate binding protein 1)
  gRNA/shRNA sequence: TGAGACGACGAAAGGCATGTA
  Species: H. sapiens (human)
  GenBank ID: GeneID:2633 NM_002053.2
  Entrez Gene: GBP1
  Promoter: RNA polymerase III promoter for human U6 snRNA for shRNA
  Cloning method: Restriction Enzyme; 5′ cloning site AgeI (not destroyed); 3′ cloning site EcoRI (not destroyed)
  Sequencing primers: 5′ GACTATCATATGCTTACCGT
Terms and licenses: Academic/Nonprofit Terms; Industry Terms: Not Available to Industry
Depositor comments: Also, see Addgene's pLKO.1 protocol http://www.addgene.org/plko on how to use the pLKO.1 vector. Plasmid grows more slowly than standard plasmids.
How to cite: pLKO.1-shGBP1.2.mKO2 was a gift from Sandra Martha Gomes Dias (Addgene plasmid # 85210 ; http://n2t.net/addgene:85210 ; RRID:Addgene_85210)
